Addgene plasmid #208949: HUHe variant click editor (CE1) - pCMV-T7-RepBM-nCas9-EcKlenow (JO606)
Purpose: A variant CE1 construct with RepBM HUH endonuclease, expressed from CMV or T7 promoters.
Depositing lab: Benjamin Kleinstiver. Depositing organization: Massachusetts General Hospital. Publication: Click editing enables programmable genome writing using DNA polymerases and HUH endonucleases. Ferreira da Silva J, Tou CJ, King EM, Eller ML, Rufino-Ramos D, Ma L, Cromwell CR, Metovic J, Benning FMC, Chao LH, Eichler FS, Kleinstiver BP. Nat Biotechnol. 2024 Jul 22. doi: 10.1038/s41587-024-02324-x. PubMed 39039307.
Backbone
  Vector backbone: pCMV-T7-SpCas9-P2A-EGFP (RTW3027)
  Vector type: Mammalian Expression, CRISPR ; in vitro transcription; T7 promoter
Growth in bacteria
  Bacterial resistance: Ampicillin, 100 μg/mL
  Growth temperature: 37°C
  Growth strain: DH5alpha
  Copy number: High Copy
Gene/Insert
  Gene/Insert name: RepBm-XTEN-nSpCas9-BPNLS-EcKlenow(-exo)-BPNLS (alt name: JO606)
  Species: Synthetic
  Mutation: nSpCas9(H840A); EcKlenow(-exo;D355A/E357A)
  Promoter: CMV and T7
  Tag / fusion protein: BPNLS (C terminal on insert)
  Cloning method: Gibson Cloning
  Sequencing primers: 5′ oBK6928-CCAAGTCTCCACCCCATTGACG; 3′ oBK219-GGGAGTGGCACCTTCCAGGGTC
Terms and licenses: Academic/Nonprofit Terms; Industry Terms: Not Available to Industry
Depositor comments: Please visit https://doi.org/10.1101/2023.09.12.557440 for bioRxiv preprint.
How to cite: HUHe variant click editor (CE1) - pCMV-T7-RepBM-nCas9-EcKlenow (JO606) was a gift from Benjamin Kleinstiver (Addgene plasmid # 208949 ; http://n2t.net/addgene:208949 ; RRID:Addgene_208949)
