[The description below was written by a language model from this plasmid's Addgene catalogue record and pLannotate feature annotations shown in this document.]
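Description:
pCMV-T7-RepBM-nCas9-EcKlenow (JO606) is a roughly 9.9 kb mammalian expression and in vitro transcription plasmid encoding a variant of the CE1 "click editor". It was built by Gibson assembly in the pCMV-T7-SpCas9-P2A-EGFP (RTW3027) backbone. It is propagated in E. coli as a high-copy plasmid through a ColE1/pUC-type origin and selected with ampicillin via the β-lactamase gene. Short remnants of lac regulatory elements, an SV40 promoter fragment, a multiple cloning site and a bom fragment are backbone leftovers with no stated role. The feature table shows no EGFP, and the listed insert has no P2A-EGFP reporter.

The payload is a single synthetic fusion open reading frame, RepBm-XTEN-nSpCas9-BPNLS-EcKlenow(-exo)-BPNLS. It sits downstream of the CMV enhancer/promoter and a T7 promoter and is terminated by the bGH polyadenylation signal. CMV drives expression in transfected mammalian cells, while the T7 promoter allows the editor mRNA to be made by in vitro transcription. The automated annotation detects the two halves of S. pyogenes Cas9 and an E. coli polA fragment corresponding to the Klenow portion. The unannotated stretch between the T7 promoter and Cas9 presumably holds the RepBM HUH endonuclease and XTEN linker. Cas9 carries H840A, making it a nickase, and the Klenow fragment carries D355A/E357A, which the record describes as exonuclease-deficient. Bipartite nuclear localisation signals direct the protein to the nucleus.

In click editing, the HUH endonuclease covalently tethers a single-stranded DNA template. The guide-directed nickase exposes a genomic 3′ end, which the DNA-dependent polymerase extends to write the edit. This plasmid swaps in RepBM as an alternative HUH domain, and the guide RNA and DNA template must be supplied separately.
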