Features (pLannotate 1.2.2; 17 found; start..end, strand, type, name):
    171..1031    -  CDS            AmpR: β-lactamase; bla; confers resistance to ampicillin, carbenicillin, and related antibiotics
   1032..1136    -  promoter       AmpR promoter: bla
   1207..1251    -  misc_feature   bom (fragment): basis of mobility region from pBR322
   1406..1785    +  enhancer       CMV enhancer: human cytomegalovirus immediate early enhancer
   1786..1989    +  promoter       CMV promoter: human cytomegalovirus (CMV) immediate early promoter
   2031..2049    +  promoter       T7 promoter: promoter for bacteriophage T7 RNA polymerase
   2525..4126    +  CDS            Cas9(N): N-terminal portion of Streptococcus pyogenes Cas9 (Zetsche et al., 2015)
   4127..6621    +  CDS            Cas9(C) (fragment): C-terminal portion of Streptococcus pyogenes Cas9 (Zetsche et al., 2015)
   6725..8542    +  CDS            polA (fragment): DPO1_ECOLI - Also known as resA. Experimental evidence at protein level: Swiss-Prot protein existence level 1. In addition to polymerase activity, this DNA polymerase exhibits 3'-5' and 5'-3' exonuclease activity. It is able to utilize nicked circular duplex DNA as a template and can unwind the parental DNA strand from its template. From Escherichia coli (strain K12).
   8663..8887    +  polyA_signal   bGH poly(A) signal: bovine growth hormone polyadenylation signal
   8891..8912    +  promoter       SV40 promoter (fragment): SV40 enhancer and early promoter
   8917..8933    +  misc_feature   MCS (fragment): pBluescript multiple cloning site
   8982..8998    -  protein_bind   lac operator: The lac repressor binds to the lac operator to inhibit transcription in E. coli. This inhibition can be relieved by adding lactose or isopropyl-β-D-thiogalactopyranoside (IPTG). lac repressor encoded by lacI
   9006..9036    -  promoter       lac promoter: promoter for the E. coli lac operon
   9051..9072    -  protein_bind   CAP binding site: CAP binding activates transcription in the presence of cAMP. E. coli catabolite activator protein
   9085..9177    -  CDS            lacI (fragment): lac repressor; lacI; The lac repressor binds to the lac operator to inhibit transcription in E. coli. This inhibition can be relieved by adding lactose or isopropyl-β-D-thiogalactopyranoside (IPTG).
   9360..9948    -  rep_origin     ori: high-copy-number ColE1/pMB1/pBR322/pUC origin of replication
>Addgene plasmid #208949 | HUHe variant click editor (CE1) - pCMV-T7-RepBM-nCas9-EcKlenow (JO606) | addgene full sequence | sequence record 415738 | Addgene NGS Result
GAAGATCCTTTGATCTTTTCTACGGGGTCTGACGCTCAGTGGAACGAAAACTCACGTTAAGGGATTTTGG
TCATGAGATTATCAAAAAGGATCTTCACCTAGATCCTTTTAAATTAAAAATGAAGTTTTAAATCAATCTA
AAGTATATATGAGTAAACTTGGTCTGACAGTTACCAATGCTTAATCAGTGAGGCACCTATCTCAGCGATC
TGTCTATTTCGTTCATCCATAGTTGCCTGACTCCCCGTCGTGTAGATAACTACGATACGGGAGGGCTTAC
CATCTGGCCCCAGTGCTGCAATGATACCGCGCGAACCACGCTCACCGGCTCCAGATTTATCAGCAATAAA
CCAGCCAGCCGGAAGGGCCGAGCGCAGAAGTGGTCCTGCAACTTTATCCGCCTCCATCCAGTCTATTAAT
TGTTGCCGGGAAGCTAGAGTAAGTAGTTCGCCAGTTAATAGTTTGCGCAACGTTGTTGCCATTGCTACAG
GCATCGTGGTGTCACGCTCGTCGTTTGGTATGGCTTCATTCAGCTCCGGTTCCCAACGATCAAGGCGAGT
TACATGATCCCCCATGTTGTGCAAAAAAGCGGTTAGCTCCTTCGGTCCTCCGATCGTTGTCAGAAGTAAG
TTGGCCGCAGTGTTATCACTCATGGTTATGGCAGCACTGCATAATTCTCTTACTGTCATGCCATCCGTAA
GATGCTTTTCTGTGACTGGTGAGTACTCAACCAAGTCATTCTGAGAATAGTGTATGCGGCGACCGAGTTG
CTCTTGCCCGGCGTCAATACGGGATAATACCGCGCCACATAGCAGAACTTTAAAAGTGCTCATCATTGGA
AAACGTTCTTCGGGGCGAAAACTCTCAAGGATCTTACCGCTGTTGAGATCCAGTTCGATGTAACCCACTC
GTGCACCCAACTGATCTTCAGCATCTTTTACTTTCACCAGCGTTTCTGGGTGAGCAAAAACAGGAAGGCA
AAATGCCGCAAAAAAGGGAATAAGGGCGACACGGAAATGTTGAATACTCATACTCTTCCTTTTTCAATAT
TATTGAAGCATTTATCAGGGTTATTGTCTCATGAGCGGATACATATTTGAATGTATTTAGAAAAATAAAC
AAATAGGGGTTCCGCGCACATTTCCCCGAAAAGTGCCACCTGACGTCGACGGATCGGGAGATCGATCTCC
CGATCCCCTAGGGTCGACTCTCAGTACAATCTGCTCTGATGCCGCATAGTTAAGCCAGTATCTGCTCCCT
GCTTGTGTGTTGGAGGTCGCTGAGTAGTGCGCGAGCAAAATTTAAGCTACAACAAGGCAAGGCTTGACCG
ACAATTGCATGAAGAATCTGCTTAGGGTTAGGCGTTTTGCGCTGCTTCGCGATGTACGGGCCAGATATAC
GCGTTGACATTGATTATTGACTAGTTATTAATAGTAATCAATTACGGGGTCATTAGTTCATAGCCCATAT
ATGGAGTTCCGCGTTACATAACTTACGGTAAATGGCCCGCCTGGCTGACCGCCCAACGACCCCCGCCCAT
TGACGTCAATAATGACGTATGTTCCCATAGTAACGCCAATAGGGACTTTCCATTGACGTCAATGGGTGGA
GTATTTACGGTAAACTGCCCACTTGGCAGTACATCAAGTGTATCATATGCCAAGTACGCCCCCTATTGAC
GTCAATGACGGTAAATGGCCCGCCTGGCATTATGCCCAGTACATGACCTTATGGGACTTTCCTACTTGGC
AGTACATCTACGTATTAGTCATCGCTATTACCATGGTGATGCGGTTTTGGCAGTACATCAATGGGCGTGG
ATAGCGGTTTGACTCACGGGGATTTCCAAGTCTCCACCCCATTGACGTCAATGGGAGTTTGTTTTGGCAC
CAAAATCAACGGGACTTTCCAAAATGTCGTAACAACTCCGCCCCATTGACGCAAATGGGCGGTAGGCGTG
TACGGTGGGAGGTCTATATAAGCAGAGCTGGTTTAGTGAACCGTCAGATCCGCTAGAGATCCGCGGCCGC
TAATACGACTCACTATAGGGAGAGCCGCCACCATGAGCGAGAAGAAGGAAATCGTGAAGGGCAGAGATTG
GACCTTCCTGGTGTACCCCGAATCTGCTCCTGAGAACTGGCGGACCATCCTCGATGAGACATTTATGAGA
TGGGTCGAGTCCCCACTGCACGACAAGGACGTGAACGCCGACGGCGAGATTAAGAAACCTCATTGGCACA
TCCTGCTGAGCAGCGACGGCCCCATCACACAGACCGCCGTGCAGAAAATCATCGGCCCTCTGAACGCCCC
TAATGCCCAGAAGGTGGGATCTGCCAAGGGCCTGGTTAGATATATGGTGCACCTGGACAACCCCGAAAAG
TACCAATACAGCCTGGACGAGATCGTGGGCCACAACGGCGCCGATGTGGCCAGCTACTTCGAGCTGACCG
CCTCTGGCGGAAGCAGCGGCTCCGAAACCCCTGGCACCAGCGAGAGCGCTACACCTGAATCCAGCGGAGG
CAGCGACAAGAAGTACAGCATCGGCCTGGACATCGGCACCAACTCTGTGGGCTGGGCCGTGATCACCGAC
GAGTACAAGGTGCCCAGCAAGAAATTCAAGGTGCTGGGCAACACCGACCGGCACAGCATCAAGAAGAACC
TGATCGGAGCCCTGCTGTTCGACAGCGGCGAAACAGCCGAGGCCACCCGGCTGAAGAGAACCGCCAGAAG
AAGATACACCAGACGGAAGAACCGGATCTGCTATCTGCAAGAGATCTTCAGCAACGAGATGGCCAAGGTG
GACGACAGCTTCTTCCACAGACTGGAAGAGTCCTTCCTGGTGGAAGAGGATAAGAAGCACGAGCGGCACC
CCATCTTCGGCAACATCGTGGACGAGGTGGCCTACCACGAGAAGTACCCCACCATCTACCACCTGAGAAA
GAAACTGGTGGACAGCACCGACAAGGCCGACCTGCGGCTGATCTATCTGGCCCTGGCCCACATGATCAAG
TTCCGGGGCCACTTCCTGATCGAGGGCGACCTGAACCCCGACAACAGCGACGTGGACAAGCTGTTCATCC
AGCTGGTGCAGACCTACAACCAGCTGTTCGAGGAAAACCCCATCAACGCCAGCGGCGTGGACGCCAAGGC
CATCCTGTCTGCCAGACTGAGCAAGAGCAGACGGCTGGAAAATCTGATCGCCCAGCTGCCCGGCGAGAAG
AAGAATGGCCTGTTCGGAAACCTGATTGCCCTGAGCCTGGGCCTGACCCCCAACTTCAAGAGCAACTTCG
ACCTGGCCGAGGATGCCAAACTGCAGCTGAGCAAGGACACCTACGACGACGACCTGGACAACCTGCTGGC
CCAGATCGGCGACCAGTACGCCGACCTGTTTCTGGCCGCCAAGAACCTGTCCGACGCCATCCTGCTGAGC
GACATCCTGAGAGTGAACACCGAGATCACCAAGGCCCCCCTGAGCGCCTCTATGATCAAGAGATACGACG
AGCACCACCAGGACCTGACCCTGCTGAAAGCTCTCGTGCGGCAGCAGCTGCCTGAGAAGTACAAAGAGAT
TTTCTTCGACCAGAGCAAGAACGGCTACGCCGGCTACATTGACGGCGGAGCCAGCCAGGAAGAGTTCTAC
AAGTTCATCAAGCCCATCCTGGAAAAGATGGACGGCACCGAGGAACTGCTCGTGAAGCTGAACAGAGAGG
ACCTGCTGCGGAAGCAGCGGACCTTCGACAACGGCAGCATCCCCCACCAGATCCACCTGGGAGAGCTGCA
CGCCATTCTGCGGCGGCAGGAAGATTTTTACCCATTCCTGAAGGACAACCGGGAAAAGATCGAGAAGATC
CTGACCTTCCGCATCCCCTACTACGTGGGCCCTCTGGCCAGGGGAAACAGCAGATTCGCCTGGATGACCA
GAAAGAGCGAGGAAACCATCACCCCCTGGAACTTCGAGGAAGTGGTGGACAAGGGCGCTTCCGCCCAGAG
CTTCATCGAGCGGATGACCAACTTCGATAAGAACCTGCCCAACGAGAAGGTGCTGCCCAAGCACAGCCTG
CTGTACGAGTACTTCACCGTGTATAACGAGCTGACCAAAGTGAAATACGTGACCGAGGGAATGAGAAAGC
CCGCCTTCCTGAGCGGCGAGCAGAAAAAGGCCATCGTGGACCTGCTGTTCAAGACCAACCGGAAAGTGAC
CGTGAAGCAGCTGAAAGAGGACTACTTCAAGAAAATCGAGTGCTTCGACTCCGTGGAAATCTCCGGCGTG
GAAGATCGGTTCAACGCCTCCCTGGGCACATACCACGATCTGCTGAAAATTATCAAGGACAAGGACTTCC
TGGACAATGAGGAAAACGAGGACATTCTGGAAGATATCGTGCTGACCCTGACACTGTTTGAGGACAGAGA
GATGATCGAGGAACGGCTGAAAACCTATGCCCACCTGTTCGACGACAAAGTGATGAAGCAGCTGAAGCGG
CGGAGATACACCGGCTGGGGCAGGCTGAGCCGGAAGCTGATCAACGGCATCCGGGACAAGCAGTCCGGCA
AGACAATCCTGGATTTCCTGAAGTCCGACGGCTTCGCCAACAGAAACTTCATGCAGCTGATCCACGACGA
CAGCCTGACCTTTAAAGAGGACATCCAGAAAGCCCAGGTGTCCGGCCAGGGCGATAGCCTGCACGAGCAC
ATTGCCAATCTGGCCGGCAGCCCCGCCATTAAGAAGGGCATCCTGCAGACAGTGAAGGTGGTGGACGAGC
TCGTGAAAGTGATGGGCCGGCACAAGCCCGAGAACATCGTGATCGAAATGGCCAGAGAGAACCAGACCAC
CCAGAAGGGACAGAAGAACAGCCGCGAGAGAATGAAGCGGATCGAAGAGGGCATCAAAGAGCTGGGCAGC
CAGATCCTGAAAGAACACCCCGTGGAAAACACCCAGCTGCAGAACGAGAAGCTGTACCTGTACTACCTGC
AGAATGGGCGGGATATGTACGTGGACCAGGAACTGGACATCAACCGGCTGTCCGACTACGATGTGGACGC
TATCGTGCCTCAGAGCTTTCTGAAGGACGACTCCATCGACAACAAGGTGCTGACCAGAAGCGACAAGAAC
CGGGGCAAGAGCGACAACGTGCCCTCCGAAGAGGTCGTGAAGAAGATGAAGAACTACTGGCGGCAGCTGC
TGAACGCCAAGCTGATTACCCAGAGAAAGTTCGACAATCTGACCAAGGCCGAGAGAGGCGGCCTGAGCGA
ACTGGATAAGGCCGGCTTCATCAAGAGACAGCTGGTGGAAACCCGGCAGATCACAAAGCACGTGGCACAG
ATCCTGGACTCCCGGATGAACACTAAGTACGACGAGAATGACAAGCTGATCCGGGAAGTGAAAGTGATCA
CCCTGAAGTCCAAGCTGGTGTCCGATTTCCGGAAGGATTTCCAGTTTTACAAAGTGCGCGAGATCAACAA
CTACCACCACGCCCACGACGCCTACCTGAACGCCGTCGTGGGAACCGCCCTGATCAAAAAGTACCCTAAG
CTGGAAAGCGAGTTCGTGTACGGCGACTACAAGGTGTACGACGTGCGGAAGATGATCGCCAAGAGCGAGC
AGGAAATCGGCAAGGCTACCGCCAAGTACTTCTTCTACAGCAACATCATGAACTTTTTCAAGACCGAGAT
TACCCTGGCCAACGGCGAGATCCGGAAGCGGCCTCTGATCGAGACAAACGGCGAAACCGGGGAGATCGTG
TGGGATAAGGGCCGGGATTTTGCCACCGTGCGGAAAGTGCTGAGCATGCCCCAAGTGAATATCGTGAAAA
AGACCGAGGTGCAGACAGGCGGCTTCAGCAAAGAGTCTATCCTGCCCAAGAGGAACAGCGATAAGCTGAT
CGCCAGAAAGAAGGACTGGGACCCTAAGAAGTACGGCGGCTTCGACAGCCCCACCGTGGCCTATTCTGTG
CTGGTGGTGGCCAAAGTGGAAAAGGGCAAGTCCAAGAAACTGAAGAGTGTGAAAGAGCTGCTGGGGATCA
CCATCATGGAAAGAAGCAGCTTCGAGAAGAATCCCATCGACTTTCTGGAAGCCAAGGGCTACAAAGAAGT
GAAAAAGGACCTGATCATCAAGCTGCCTAAGTACTCCCTGTTCGAGCTGGAAAACGGCCGGAAGAGAATG
CTGGCCTCTGCCGGCGAACTGCAGAAGGGAAACGAACTGGCCCTGCCCTCCAAATATGTGAACTTCCTGT
ACCTGGCCAGCCACTATGAGAAGCTGAAGGGCTCCCCCGAGGATAATGAGCAGAAACAGCTGTTTGTGGA
ACAGCACAAGCACTACCTGGACGAGATCATCGAGCAGATCAGCGAGTTCTCCAAGAGAGTGATCCTGGCC
GACGCTAATCTGGACAAAGTGCTGTCCGCCTACAACAAGCACCGGGATAAGCCCATCAGAGAGCAGGCCG
AGAATATCATCCACCTGTTTACCCTGACCAATCTGGGAGCCCCTGCCGCCTTCAAGTACTTTGACACCAC
CATCGACCGGAAGAGGTACACCAGCACCAAAGAGGTGCTGGACGCCACCCTGATCCACCAGAGCATCACC
GGCCTGTACGAGACACGGATCGACCTGTCTCAGCTGGGAGGTGACTCCGGCGGAAGCTCTGGTGGCAGCA
AGCGGACCGCCGACGGCTCTGAATTCGAGAGCCCTAAGAAGAAAAGAAAGGTGAGCGGAGGCTCTAGCGG
CGGAAGCGTTATCTCCTACGACAACTACGTGACCATCCTGGACGAAGAGACACTGAAGGCTTGGATCGCT
AAACTGGAAAAAGCCCCTGTGTTCGCCTTCGCCACCGCCACCGACTCCTTAGATAACATCAGCGCCAACC
TGGTGGGCCTGTCTTTCGCCATCGAGCCTGGCGTGGCCGCCTACATCCCCGTGGCCCACGATTACCTGGA
TGCCCCAGATCAAATCAGCAGAGAGAGAGCACTGGAGCTCCTGAAGCCCCTGCTGGAGGACGAGAAGGCC
CTGAAGGTGGGACAGAACCTGAAATACGATAGGGGAATCCTGGCTAATTACGGCATCGAGCTGAGAGGCA
TCGCCTTCGATACCATGCTGGAATCTTACATCCTGAACAGCGTGGCCGGCCGCCACGACATGGACAGCCT
GGCTGAACGGTGGCTGAAGCACAAAACCATCACCTTCGAAGAGATCGCCGGAAAGGGCAAGAACCAGCTG
ACATTTAATCAGATCGCACTGGAAGAAGCCGGCAGATACGCCGCTGAGGACGCCGACGTGACCCTTCAGC
TGCACCTGAAGATGTGGCCCGATCTGCAGAAGCACAAGGGCCCACTAAACGTGTTCGAGAACATCGAGAT
GCCTCTGGTGCCCGTCCTGAGCAGAATCGAGAGGAATGGCGTGAAGATCGACCCCAAGGTGCTGCACAAC
CACAGCGAGGAACTGACACTGCGGCTGGCCGAGCTGGAAAAGAAGGCCCACGAAATCGCCGGCGAGGAGT
TCAACCTGTCTAGCACCAAGCAGCTACAAACAATCCTGTTCGAGAAGCAGGGCATTAAGCCTCTGAAAAA
GACACCTGGCGGAGCCCCCAGCACCAGCGAAGAAGTGCTGGAGGAACTGGCGCTGGATTACCCTCTGCCC
AAAGTGATCCTGGAATATAGAGGACTGGCCAAGCTGAAGTCTACATACACCGACAAGCTGCCTCTGATGA
TCAACCCCAAGACCGGCCGGGTGCATACATCTTATCACCAGGCCGTGACAGCCACCGGCCGGCTGAGCAG
CACAGATCCTAACCTGCAAAACATCCCAGTGCGGAACGAAGAGGGCAGAAGAATCAGACAGGCTTTCATT
GCCCCTGAGGACTACGTCATCGTGTCTGCTGACTACAGCCAGATAGAACTGAGAATCATGGCCCATCTGT
CTCGGGACAAGGGCCTGCTGACCGCTTTTGCAGAAGGCAAGGACATCCACAGAGCCACCGCTGCCGAAGT
GTTCGGCCTGCCTCTGGAAACAGTGACCAGCGAGCAAAGAAGGTCCGCCAAGGCCATTAACTTCGGCCTG
ATCTACGGCATGAGCGCCTTTGGCCTGGCCAGACAGCTCAACATCCCTAGAAAGGAGGCCCAGAAATACA
TGGACCTGTACTTCGAGCGGTACCCCGGCGTGCTGGAGTACATGGAACGGACCAGAGCCCAGGCTAAAGA
GCAGGGATACGTGGAAACCCTGGATGGCCGGAGACTGTATCTGCCTGACATCAAGAGCAGCAACGGCGCC
AGAAGAGCCGCCGCTGAGAGAGCTGCTATCAACGCCCCTATGCAGGGCACCGCCGCCGACATCATCAAGC
GGGCCATGATCGCCGTGGACGCCTGGCTGCAGGCCGAGCAGCCTAGAGTGCGGATGATCATGCAGGTGCA
CGACGAGCTGGTGTTTGAGGTGCACAAGGACGACGTGGATGCTGTGGCCAAGCAGATTCACCAGCTGATG
GAAAATTGCACCAGACTGGACGTGCCACTGCTGGTCGAGGTTGGAAGCGGAGAGAATTGGGACCAGGCCC
ACTCTGGCGGCTCAAAAAGAACCGCCGACGGCAGCGAATTCGAGTCTCCCAAGAAGAAGAGGAAAGTCTG
ACCGGTCATCATCACCATCACCATTGAGTTTAAACCCGCTGATCAGCCTCGACTGTGCCTTCTAGTTGCC
AGCCATCTGTTGTTTGCCCCTCCCCCGTGCCTTCCTTGACCCTGGAAGGTGCCACTCCCACTGTCCTTTC
CTAATAAAATGAGGAAATTGCATCGCATTGTCTGAGTAGGTGTCATTCTATTCTGGGGGGTGGGGTGGGG
CAGGACAGCAAGGGGGAGGATTGGGAAGACAATAGCAGGCATGCTGGGGATGCGGTGGGCTCTATGGCTT
CTGAGGCGGAAAGAACCAGCTGGGGCTCGATACCGTCGACCTCTAGCTAGAGCTTGGCGTAATCATGGTC
ATAGCTGTTTCCTGTGTGAAATTGTTATCCGCTCACAATTCCACACAACATACGAGCCGGAAGCATAAAG
TGTAAAGCCTAGGGTGCCTAATGAGTGAGCTAACTCACATTAATTGCGTTGCGCTCACTGCCCGCTTTCC
AGTCGGGAAACCTGTCGTGCCAGCTGCATTAATGAATCGGCCAACGCGCGGGGAGAGGCGGTTTGCGTAT
TGGGCGCTCTTCCGCTTCCTCGCTCACTGACTCGCTGCGCTCGGTCGTTCGGCTGCGGCGAGCGGTATCA
GCTCACTCAAAGGCGGTAATACGGTTATCCACAGAATCAGGGGATAACGCAGGAAAGAACATGTGAGCAA
AAGGCCAGCAAAAGGCCAGGAACCGTAAAAAGGCCGCGTTGCTGGCGTTTTTCCATAGGCTCCGCCCCCC
TGACGAGCATCACAAAAATCGACGCTCAAGTCAGAGGTGGCGAAACCCGACAGGACTATAAAGATACCAG
GCGTTTCCCCCTGGAAGCTCCCTCGTGCGCTCTCCTGTTCCGACCCTGCCGCTTACCGGATACCTGTCCG
CCTTTCTCCCTTCGGGAAGCGTGGCGCTTTCTCATAGCTCACGCTGTAGGTATCTCAGTTCGGTGTAGGT
CGTTCGCTCCAAGCTGGGCTGTGTGCACGAACCCCCCGTTCAGCCCGACCGCTGCGCCTTATCCGGTAAC
TATCGTCTTGAGTCCAACCCGGTAAGACACGACTTATCGCCACTGGCAGCAGCCACTGGTAACAGGATTA
GCAGAGCGAGGTATGTAGGCGGTGCTACAGAGTTCTTGAAGTGGTGGCCTAACTACGGCTACACTAGAAG
AACAGTATTTGGTATCTGCGCTCTGCTGAAGCCAGTTACCTTCGGAAAAAGAGTTGGTAGCTCTTGATCC
GGCAAACAAACCACCGCTGGTAGCGGTGGTTTTTTTGTTTGCAAGCAGCAGATTACGCGCAGAAAAAAAG
GATCTCAA
